>Addgene plasmid #55104 | mCherry-Moesin-N-14 | depositor partial sequence | sequence record 85471 | insert sequence
ACGTCAGATCCGCTAGCGCCACCATGCCCAAAACGATCAGTGTGCGTGTGACCACCATGGATGCAGAGCT
GGAGTTTGCCATCCAGCCCAACACCACCGGGAAGCAGCTATTTGACCAGGTGGTGAAAACTATTGGCTTG
AGGGAAGTTTGGTTCTTTGGTCTGCAGTACCAGGACACTAAAGGTTTCTCCACCTGGCTGAAACTCAATA
AGAAGGTGACTGCCCAGGATGTGCGGAAGGAAAGCCCCCTGCTCTTTAAGTTCCGTGCCAAGTTCTACCC
TGAGGATGTGTCCGAGGAATTGATTCAGGACATCACTCAGCGCCTGTTCTTTCTGCAAGTGAAAGAGGGC
ATTCTCAATGATGATATTTACTGCCCGCCTGAGACCGCTGTGCTGCTGGCCTCGTATGCTGTCCAGTCTA
AGTATGGCGACTTCAATAAGGAAGTGCATAAGTCTGGCTACCTGGCCGGAGACAAGTTGCTCCCGCAGAG
AGTCCTGGAACAGCACAAACTCAACAAGGACCAGTGGGAGGAGCGGATCCAGGTGTGGCATGAGGAACAC
CGTGGCATGCTCAGGGAGGATGCTGTCCTGGAATATCTGAAGATTGCTCAAGATCTGGAGATGTATGGTG
TGAACTACTTCAGCATCAAGAACAAGAAAGGCTCAGAGCTGTGGCTGGGGGTGGATGCCCTGGGTCTCAA
CATCTATGAGCAGAATGACAGACTAACTCCCAAGATAGGCTTCCCCTGGAGTGAAATCAGGAACATCTCT
TTCAATGATAAGAAATTTGTCATCAAGCCCATTGACAAAAAAGCCCCGGACTTCGTCTTCTATGCTCCCC
GGCTGCGGATTAACAAGCGGATCTTGGCCTTGTGCATGGGGAACCATGAACTATACATGCGCCGTCGCAA
GCCTGATACCATTGAGGTGCAGCAGATGAAGGCACAGGCCCGGGAGGAGAAGCACCAGAAGCAGATGGAG
CGTGCTATGCTGGAAAATGAGAAGAAGAAGCGTGAAATGGCAGAGAAGGAGAAAGAGAAGATTGAACGGG
AGAAGGAGGAGCTGATGGAGAGGCTGAAGCAGATCGAGGAACAGACTAAGAAGGCTCAGCAAGAACTGGA
AGAACAGACCCGTAGGGCTCTGGAACTTGAGCAGGAACGGAAGCGTGCCCAGAGCGAGGCTGAAAAGCTG
GCCAAGGAGCGTCAAGAAGCTGAAGAGGCCAAGGAGGCCTTGCTGCAGGCCTCCCGGGACCAGAAAAAGA
CTCAGGAACAGCTGGCCTTGGAAATGGCAGAGCTGACAGCTCGAATCTCCCAGCTGGAGATGGCCCGACA
GAAGAAGGAGAGTGAGGCTGTGGAGTGGCAGCAGAAGGCCCAGATGGTACAGGAAGACTTGGAGAAGACC
CGTGCTGAGCTGAAGACTGCCATGAGTACACCTCATGTGGCAGAGCCTGCTGAGAATGAGCAGGATGAGC
AGGATGAGAATGGG
[270 nt withheld, positions 1485-1754]
GCATCCGGCGGTAGCGGCGGTGGCAGCGGACCGGTCGCCACCATGGTGAGCAAGGGCGAGGAGGATAACA
TGGCCATCATCAAGGAGTTCATGCGCTTCAAGGTGCACATGGAGGGCTCCGTGAACGGCCACGAGTTCGA
GATCGAGGGCGAGGGCGAGGGCCGCCCCTACGAGGGCACCCAGACCGCCAAGCTGAAGGTGACCAAGGGT
GGCCCCCTGCCCTTCGCCTGGGACATCCTGTCCCCTCAGTTCATGTACGGCTCCAAGGCCTACGTGAAGC
ACCCCGCCGACATCCCCGACTACTTGAAGCTGTCCTTCCCCGAGGGCTTCAAGTGGGAGCGCGTGATGAA
CTTCGAGGACGGCGGCGTGGTGACCGTGACCCAGGACTCCTCCCTGCAGGACGGCGAGTTCATCTACAAG
GTGAAGCTGCGCGGCACCAACTTCCCCTCCGACGGCCCCGTAATGCAGAAGAAGACCATGGGCTGGGAGG
CCTCCTCCGAGCGGATGTACCCCGAGGACGGCGCCCTGAAGGGCGAGATCAAGCAGAGGCTGAAGCTGAA
GGACGGCGGCCACTACGACGCTGAGGTCAAGACCACCTACAAGGCCAAGAAGCCCGTGCAGCTGCCCGGC
GCCTACAACGTCAACATCAAGTTGGACATCACCTCCCACAACGAGGACTACACCATCGTGGAACAGTACG
AACGCGCCGAGGGCCGCCACTCCACCGGCGGCATGGACGAGCTGTACAAGTAAAGCGGCCGCGACTCTAG
ATCATAAT
