>Addgene plasmid #55104 | mCherry-Moesin-N-14 | addgene partial sequence | sequence record 108761 | Mombaerts mRFPup 5'-GTGGCCGTTCACGGAGCCCTCCATG-3'
CTTCTGAGAGGCCATGTTATCCTCCTCGCCCTTGCTCACCATGGTGGCGACCGGTCCGCTGCCACCGCCG
CTACCGCCGGATGC
[270 nt withheld, positions 85-354]
CCCATTCTCATCCTGCTCATCCTGCTCATTCTCAGCAGGCTCTGCCACATGAGGTGTACTCATGGCAGTC
TTCAGCTCAGCACGGGTCTTCTCCAAGTCTTCCTGTACCATCTGGGCCTTCTGCTGCCACTCCACAGCCT
CACTCTNNNNCTTCTGTCGGGCCATCTCCAGCTGGGAGATTCGAGCTGTCAGCTCTGCCATTTCCAAGGC
CAGCTGTTCCTGAGTCTTTTTCTGGTCCCGGGAGGCCTGCAGCAAGGCCTCCTTGGCCTCTTCAGCTTCT
TGACGCTCCTTGGCCAGCTTTTCAGCCTCGCTCTGGGCACGCTTCCGTTCCTGCTCAAGTTCCAGAGCCC
TACGGGTCTGTTCTTCCAGTTCTTGCTGAGCCTTCTTAGTCTGTTCCTCGATCTGCTTCAGCCTCTCCAT
CAGCTCCTCCTTCTCCCGTTCAATCTTCTCTTTCTCCTTCTCTGCCATTTCACGCTTCTTCTTCTCATTT
TCCAGCATAGCACGCTCCATCTGCTTCTGGTGCTTCTCCTCCCGGGCC
