>Addgene plasmid #55104 | mCherry-Moesin-N-14 | addgene partial sequence | sequence record 109521 | mCherryseq-R 5'-cctcctcgcccttgctcaccat-3'
[264 nt withheld, positions 1-264]
CCCATTCTCATCCTGCTCATCCTGCTCATTCTCAGCAGGCTCTGCCACATGAGGTGTACTCATGGCAGTC
TTCAGCTCAGCACGGGTCTTCTCCAAGTCTTCCTGTACCATCTGGGCCTTCTGCTGCCACTCCACAGCCT
CACTCTCCTTCTTCTGTCGGGCCATCTCCAGCTGGGAGATTCGAGCTGTCAGCTCTGCCATTTCCAAGGC
CAGCTGTTCCTGAGTCTTTTTCTGGTCCCGGGAGGCCTGCAGCAAGGCCTCCTTGGCCTCTTCAGCTTCT
TGACGCTCCTTGGCCAGCTTTTCAGCCTCGCTCTGGGCACGCTTCCGTTCCTGCTCAAGTTCCAGAGCCC
TACGGGTCTGTTCTTCCAGTTCTTGCTGAGCCTTCTTAGTCTGTTCCTCGATCTGCTTCAGCCTCTCCAT
CAGCTCCTCCTTCTCCCGTTCAATCTTCTCTTTCTCCTTCTCTGCCATTTCACGCTTCTTCTTCTCATTT
TCCAGCATAGCACGCTCCATCTGCTTCTGGTGCTTCTCCTCCCGGGCCTGTGCCTTCATCTGCTGCACCT
CAATGGTATC
