[The description below was written by a language model from this plasmid's Addgene catalogue record.]
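Description:
mCherry-Moesin-N-14 is a mammalian expression plasmid built on the mCherry-N1 backbone (about 4.75 kb without the insert). It carries the human moesin coding sequence (gene MSN), placed upstream of mCherry so that the red fluorescent protein is fused to the C terminus of moesin. Expression of the fusion is driven by the CMV promoter, a strong constitutive promoter in most mammalian cell lines. The listed 3′ sequencing primer indicates that an SV40 polyadenylation signal lies downstream of the cassette. The "N-14" in the name probably denotes the N1-type fusion orientation and a 14-residue linker between moesin and mCherry, but the record does not state this. The cloning method is recorded as unknown. In bacteria the plasmid is maintained at high copy under kanamycin selection, and the neomycin resistance marker allows G418 selection of stably transfected mammalian cells.

Moesin belongs to the ezrin/radixin/moesin family, whose members link the cortical actin cytoskeleton to the plasma membrane. The record accordingly lists the expected localization of the fusion as cytoskeleton/membrane. The construct serves as a fluorescent localization marker for imaging the cell cortex and actin-rich membrane structures in live or fixed cells. The recorded mCherry excitation and emission peaks are 587 nm and 610 nm, which makes it suitable for pairing with green or other spectrally distinct probes in multicolour experiments. No feature table was supplied, so elements such as the replication origins and the exact linker cannot be confirmed from the record.
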