Addgene plasmid #55104: mCherry-Moesin-N-14
Purpose: Localization: Cytoskeleton/Membrane, Excitation: 587, Emission: 610
Depositing lab: Michael Davidson.
Backbone
  Vector backbone: mCherry-N1
  Backbone size w/o insert (bp): 4750
  Vector type: Mammalian Expression
  Selectable markers: Neomycin (select with G418)
Growth in bacteria
  Bacterial resistance: Kanamycin, 50 μg/mL
  Growth temperature: 37°C
  Growth strain: DH5alpha
  Copy number: High Copy
Gene/Insert
  Gene/Insert name: Moesin (alt name: NM_002444.2)
  Species: H. sapiens (human)
  Entrez Gene: MSN (a.k.a. HEL70, IMD50)
  Promoter: CMV
  Tag / fusion protein: mCherry (C terminal on backbone)
  Cloning method: Unknown
  Sequencing primers: 5′ CMV-F; 3′ SV40pA-R
Terms and licenses: Academic/Nonprofit Terms; Industry Terms: Not Available to Industry
Depositor comments: . Excitation = 587; Emission = 610
How to cite: mCherry-Moesin-N-14 was a gift from Michael Davidson (Addgene plasmid # 55104 ; http://n2t.net/addgene:55104 ; RRID:Addgene_55104)
